>Addgene plasmid #61285 | pcrRNA.con | depositor full sequence | sequence record 99597 | pcrRNA.con sequence 3399 bps
TGCTCATGTTTGACAGCTTATCATCGATGCATTTGACAGCTAGCTCAGTCCTAGGTATAATGCTAGCGCT
AGCGAATTCGAGCTCGGTACCACCTCGAGTTCCCCGCGCCAGCGGGGATAAACCGAAAAAAAAACCCCGC
CCCTGACAGGGCGGGGTTTTTTTTAAGCTTGGCTGTTTTGGCGGATGAGAGAAGATTTTCAGCCTGATAC
AGATTAAATCAGAACGCAGAAGCGGTCTGATAAAACAGAATTTGCCTGGCGGCAGTAGCGCGGTGGTCCC
ACCTGACCCCATGCCGAACTCAGAAGTGAAACGCCGTAGCGCCGATGGTAGTGTGGGGTCTCCCCATGCG
AGAGTAGGGAACTGCCAGGCATCAAATAAAACGAAAGGCTCAGTCGAAAGACTGGGCCTTTCGTTTTATC
TGTTGTTTGTCGGTGAACGCTCTCCTGAGTAGGACAAATCCGCCGGGAGCGGATTTGAACGTTGCGAAGC
AACGGCCCGGAGGGTGGCGGGCAGGACGCCCGCCATAAACTGCCAGGCATCAAATTAAGCAGAAGGCCAT
CCTGACGGATGGCCTTTTTGCGTTTCTACAAACTCTTTTGTTTATTTTTCTAAATACATTCAAATATGTA
TCCGCTCATGAGACAATAACCCTGATAAATGCTTCAATAATATTGAAAAAGGAAGAGTATGAGTATTCAA
CATTTCCGTGTCGCCCTTATTCCCTTTTTTGCGGCATTTTGCCTTCCTGTTTTTGCTCACCCAGAAACGC
TGGTGAAAGTAAAAGATGCTGAAGATCAGTTGGGTGCACGAGTGGGTTACATCGAACTGGATCTCAACAG
CGGTAAGATCCTTGAGAGTTTTCGCCCCGAAGAACGTTTTCCAATGATGAGCACTTTTAAAGTTCTGCTA
TGTGGCGCGGTATTATCCCGTGTTGACGCCGGGCAAGAGCAACTCGGTCGCCGCATACACTATTCTCAGA
ATGACTTGGTTGAGTACTCACCAGTCACAGAAAAGCATCTTACGGATGGCATGACAGTAAGAGAATTATG
CAGTGCTGCCATAACCATGAGTGATAACACTGCGGCCAACTTACTTCTGACAACGATCGGAGGACCGAAG
GAGCTAACCGCTTTTTTGCACAACATGGGGGATCATGTAACTCGCCTTGATCGTTGGGAACCGGAGCTGA
ATGAAGCCATACCAAACGACGAGCGTGACACCACGATGCCTGCAGCAATGGCAACAACGTTGCGCAAACT
ATTAACTGGCGAACTACTTACTCTAGCTTCCCGGCAACAATTAATAGACTGGATGGAGGCGGATAAAGTT
GCAGGACCACTTCTGCGCTCGGCCCTTCCGGCTGGCTGGTTTATTGCTGATAAATCTGGAGCCGGTGAGC
GTGGGTCTCGCGGTATCATTGCAGCACTGGGGCCAGATGGTAAGCCCTCCCGTATCGTAGTTATCTACAC
GACGGGGAGTCAGGCAACTATGGATGAACGAAATAGACAGATCGCTGAGATAGGTGCCTCACTGATTAAG
CATTGGTAACTGTCAGACCAAGTTTACTCATATATACTTTAGATTGATT
[125 nt withheld, positions 1590-1714]
C
[141 nt withheld, positions 1716-1856]
CCTTTGACGTTGGAGTCCACGTTCTTTAATAGTGGACTCTTGTTCCAAACTTGAACAACACTCAACCCTA
TCTCGGGCTATTCTTTTGATTTATAAGGGATTTTGCCGATTTCGGCCTATTGGTTAAAAAATGAGCTGAT
TTAACAAAAATTTAACGCGAATTTTAACAAAATATTAACGTTTACAATTTAAAAGGATCTAGGTGAAGAT
CCTTTTTGATAATCTCATGACCAAAATCCCTTAACGTGAGTTTTCGTTCCACTGAGCGTCAGACCCCGTA
GAAAAGATCAAAGGATCTTCTTGAGATCCTTTTTTTCTGCGCGTAATCTGCTGCTTGCAAACAAAAAAAC
CACCGCTACCAGCGGTGGTTTGTTTGCCGGATCAAGAGCTACCAACTCTTTTTCCGAAGGTAACTGGCTT
CAGCAGAGCGCAGATACCAAATACTGTCCTTCTAGTGTAGCCGTAGTTAGGCCACCACTTCAAGAACTCT
GTAGCACCGCCTACATACCTCGCTCTGCTAATCCTGTTACCAGTGGCTGCTGCCAGTGGCGATAAGTCGT
GTCTTACCGGGTTGGACTCAAGACGATAGTTACCGGATAAGGCGCAGCGGTCGGGCTGAACGGGGGGTTC
GTGCACACAGCCCAGCTTGGAGCGAACGACCTACACCGAACTGAGATACCTACAGCGTGAGCTATGAGAA
AGCGCCACGCTTCCCGAAGGGAGAAAGGCGGACAGGTATCCGGTAAGCGGCAGGGTCGGAACAGGAGAGC
GCACGAGGGAGCTTCCAGGGGGAAACGCCTGGTATCTTTATAGTCCTGTCGGGTTTCGCCACCTCTGACT
TGAGCGTCGATTTTTGTGATGCTCGTCAGGGGGGCGGAGCCTATGGAAAAACGCCAGCAACGCGGCCTTT
TTACGGTTCCTGGCCTTTTGCTGGCCTTTTGCTCACATGTTCTTTCCTGCGTTATCCCCTGATTCTGTGG
ATAACCGTATTACCGCCTTTGAGTGAGCTGATACCGCTCGCCGCAGCCGAACGACCGAGCGCAGCGAGTC
AGTGAGCGAGGAAGCGGAAGAGCGCCTGATGCGGTATTTTCTCCTTACGCATCTGTGCGGTATTTCACAC
CGCATATGGTGCACTCTCAGTACAATCTGCTCTGATGCCGCATAGTTAAGCCAGTATACACTCCGCTATC
GCTACGTGACTGGGTCATGGCTGCGCCCCGACACCCGCCAACACCCGCTGACGCGCCCTGACGGGCTTGT
CTGCTCCCGGCATCCGCTTACAGACAAGCTGTGACCGTCTCCGGGAGCTGCATGTGTCAGAGGTTTTCAC
CGTCATCACCGAAACGCGCGAGGCAGCAAGGAGATGGCGCCCAACAGTCCCCCGGCCACGGGGCCTGCCA
CCATACCCACGCCGAAACAAGCGCTCATGAGCCCGAAGTGGCGAGCCCGATCTTCCCCATCGGTGATGTC
GGCGATATAGGCGCCAGCAACCGCACCTGTGGCGCCGGTGATGCCGGCCACGATGCGTCCGGCGTAGAGG
ATC
Features (pLannotate 1.2.2; 13 found; start..end, strand, type, name):
     10..28      +  promoter       tet promoter (fragment): E. coli promoter for tetracycline efflux protein gene
     33..67      +  promoter       J23119 promoter: bacterial promoter (Registry of Standard Biological Parts BBa J23119)
     74..91      +  misc_feature   MCS (fragment): pUC18/19 multiple cloning site
    254..369     +  ncRNA          5S rRNA: Accession: RF00001 - 5S ribosomal RNA
    373..459     +  terminator     rrnB T1 terminator: Escherichia coli rrnB; transcription terminator T1 from the E. coli rrnB gene
    551..578     +  terminator     rrnB T2 terminator: transcription terminator T2 from the E. coli rrnB gene
    597..688     +  promoter       AmpR promoter: bla
    689..1549    +  CDS            AmpR: β-lactamase; bla; confers resistance to ampicillin, carbenicillin, and related antibiotics
   1591..2046    +  rep_origin     f1 ori (sequence partly withheld): f1 bacteriophage origin of replication; arrow indicates direction of (+) strand synthesis
   2157..2745    +  rep_origin     ori: high-copy-number ColE1/pMB1/pBR322/pUC origin of replication
   2931..3071    -  misc_feature   bom: basis of mobility region from pBR322
   3173..3213    -  CDS            rop (fragment): Rop protein, which maintains plasmids at low copy number; rop
   3212..3399    -  CDS            TcR (fragment): tetracycline efflux protein; tet; confers resistance to tetracycline
