[The description below was written by a language model from this plasmid's Addgene catalogue record and pLannotate feature annotations shown in this document.]
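Description:
pcrRNA.con is a 3,399 bp bacterial expression plasmid built on the pBAD18 backbone and catalogued as an empty backbone for CRISPR work in E. coli. It carries a "repeat-only" E. coli CRISPR array placed under the synthetic constitutive promoter J23119, in contrast to the arabinose-inducible control normally associated with pBAD18. No araC or araBAD promoter is annotated in the feature table. The plasmid replicates from a high-copy ColE1/pMB1-type origin and is selected with ampicillin through the β-lactamase gene and its native promoter. An f1 origin is also present, which in principle allows single-stranded DNA production. The bom region and the fragments of rop, the tetracycline resistance gene and the tet promoter are non-functional pBR322-derived remnants of the backbone.

The functional cassette is compact. J23119 is followed by a short fragment of a pUC-type multiple cloning site, then an unannotated stretch, then 5S rRNA sequence and the rrnB T1 and T2 terminators that end transcription. The CRISPR repeat itself is not called out in the automated annotation, so its exact position is not stated, though it presumably lies in the region between the promoter and the terminators. Because the array has no targeting spacer, the plasmid serves as a cloning recipient into which user-designed spacers are inserted by restriction enzyme cloning, and it could also act as a non-targeting control. The resulting transcript would be processed into crRNAs by the host's own type I CRISPR-Cas machinery. The associated publication concerns repurposing endogenous type I systems for programmable gene repression, which is the intended application of the spacer-bearing derivatives.
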