Addgene plasmid #61285: pcrRNA.con
Purpose: (Empty Backbone) Constitutive repeat-only E. coli CRISPR array
Depositing lab: Chase Beisel. Depositing organization: North Carolina State University. Publication: Repurposing endogenous type I CRISPR-Cas systems for programmable gene repression. Luo ML, Mullis AS, Leenay RT, Beisel CL. Nucleic Acids Res. 2014 Oct 17. pii: gku971. 10.1093/nar/gku971 PubMed 25326321.
Backbone
  Vector backbone: pBAD18
  Backbone size (bp): 3399
  Vector type: Bacterial Expression, CRISPR
  Promoter: J23119
Growth in bacteria
  Bacterial resistance: Ampicillin, 100 μg/mL
  Growth temperature: 37°C
  Growth strain: Top10
  Copy number: High Copy
Gene/Insert
  Cloning method: Restriction Enzyme
  Sequencing primers: 5′ tgctcatgtttgacagcttatcatc; 3′ GGCTGAAAATCTTCTCTCATCCGCC
Terms and licenses: Academic/Nonprofit Terms; Industry Terms: Not Available to Industry
How to cite: pcrRNA.con was a gift from Chase Beisel (Addgene plasmid # 61285 ; http://n2t.net/addgene:61285 ; RRID:Addgene_61285)
