>Addgene plasmid #61285 | pcrRNA.con | addgene partial sequence | sequence record 103816 | pGEX3 5'-CCGGGAGCTGCATGTGTCAGAGG-3'
AAGGAGATGGCGCCCAACAGTCCCCCGGCCACGGGGCCTGCCACCATACCCACGCCGAAACAAGCGCTCA
TGAGCCCGAAGTGGCGAGCCCGATCTTCCCCATCGGTGATGTCGGCGATATAGGCGCCAGCAACCGCACC
TGTGGCGCCGGTGATGCCGGCCACGATGCGTCCGGCGTAGAGGATCTGCTCATGTTTGACAGCTTATCAT
CGATGCATTTGACAGCTAGCTCAGTCCTAGGTATAATGCTAGCGCTAGCGAATTCGAGCTCGGTACCACC
TCGAGTTCCCCGCGCCAGCGGGGATAAACCGAAAAAAAAACCCCGCCCCTGACAGGGCGGGGTTTTTTTT
AAGCTTGGCTGTTTTGGCGGATGAGAGAAGATTTTCAGCCTGATACAGATTAAATCAGAACGCAGAAGCG
GTCTGATAAAACAGAATTTGCCTGGCGGCAGTAGCGCGGTGGTCCCACCTGACCCCATGCCGAACTCAGA
AGTGAAACGCCGTAGCGCCGATGGTAGTGTGGGGTCTCCCCATGCGAGAGTAGGGAACTGCCAGGCATCA
AATAAAACGAAAGGCTCAGTCGAAAGACTGGGCCTTTCGTTTTATCTGTTGTTTGTCGGTGAACGCTCTC
CTGAGTAGGACAAATCCGCCGGGAGCGGATTTGAACGTTGCGAAGCAACGGCCCGGA
