>Addgene plasmid #61285 | pcrRNA.con | addgene partial sequence | sequence record 103817 | pTC14_F1 5'-cctactcaggagagcgttca-3'
TCGACTGAGCCTTTCGTTTTATTTGATGCCTGGCAGTTCCCTACTCTCGCATGGGGAGACCCCACACTAC
CATCGGCGCTACGGCGTTTCACTTCTGAGTTCGGCATGGGGTCAGGTGGGACCACCGCGCTACTGCCGCC
AGGCAAATTCTGTTTTATCAGACCGCTTCTGCGTTCTGATTTAATCTGTATCAGGCTGAAAATCTTCTCT
CATCCGCCAAAACAGCCAAGCTTAAAAAAAACCCCGCCCTGTCAGGGGCGGGGTTTTTTTTTCGGTTTAT
CCCCGCTGGCGCGGGGAACTCGAGGTGGTACCGAGCTCGAATTCGCTAGCGCTAGCATTATACCTAGGAC
TGAGCTAGCTGTCAAATGCATCGATGATAAGCTGTCAAACATGAGCAGATCCTCTACGCCGGACGCATCG
TGGCCGGCATCACCGGCGCCACAGGTGCGGTTGCTGGCGCCTATATCGCCGACATCACCGATGGGGAAGA
TCGGGCTCGCCACTTCGGGCTCATGAGCGCTTGTTTCGGCGTGGGTATGGTGGCAGGCCCCGTGGCCGGG
GGACTGTTGGGCGCCATCTCCTTCTGCCTCGCGCGTTTCGGTGATGACGGTGAAAACCTCTGACACATGC
AGCTCCCGGAGACGGTCACAGCTTGTCTGTAAGCGGATGCCGGGAGCAGACAAGCCCGTCAGGGCGCGTC
AGCGGGTGTTGGCGGGTGTCGGGGCGCAGCCATGACCCAGTCACGTAGCGATAGCGGAGTGTATACTGGC
TTAACTATGCGGCATCAGAGCAGATTGTACTGAGAGTGCACCATATGCGG
